>Addgene plasmid #12146 | Igfbp1-promoter/pGL3 | addgene partial sequence | sequence record 18706 | 12146 with LucNrev
ATGGCGCCGGGCCTTTCTTTATGTTTTTGGCGTCTTCCATGGTGGCTTTACCAACAGTACCGGAATGCCA
AGCTTGACAGCTCTCTGGGCAGATGGCCGTGTGCAGTGTTCAATGCTCGCTGGGTTTGTGTCTCGGCGGG
CAGTGGACCATGCTGGCTGGCCATACCCAGGGCCTTATGAAGGGCTGGCTCGGCAGCACGGGTTAATGAT
TGTCAGGGCAGCGTGCTAGGATCCCCGTGTTCAAAATAAGTTTGTTTTGCTTGTGAGCTCCGCACAAACC
GTGGGTGGAAGGGGCGTAAATGGATCAGGTTTCCTACTATGTTTGTCCTGTTGTGATGGATTGGGACAGG
AGCTAAAGTCCAATTCTAACGGCGAGCTGGTAGTCAGATGGGGGAGGGCACTTGTTTTTGTTCAGGGAGA
AATCAAAGGCCTAGCCCGCCAGGCTCTTCAACCGAACTCAAGGAATACCTAAGGGACTAAGGAAAAGCAA
GAACAGATTAGACCAAGAAGGCTTCAGGCCCCAAAGGGAGGGGAAGAAGTGGGGTTCTTTGTGATACTAC
CCACAGTTGTTTCCTCTCCTCCCCAAGAAGCCTCTAGCCATCAAGTGAAGAAATTCATTGTTCACCCCAT
TCCAAAAGAAACAGTTATACCTCCAAAGAGGAGAGAAGTCCAGGACCCCAGGAGCCTAGCCTCTATCCCC
GGACCCAAGCTGTCTCTGACGGTCTAACAGTCTAGTTTANCTGAGATGGCTATCAAGTCTGACAGCTTTC
TCTGCATTGTTTTTCATTCTTTTATATTGCANGNAAACTTCAAAATGTTTA
