[The description below was written by a language model from this plasmid's Addgene catalogue record.]
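Description:
Igfbp1-promoter/pGL3 is a mammalian luciferase reporter plasmid built on pGL3 basic, the promoterless and enhancerless member of the Promega pGL3 family (4818 bp without insert). In this backbone the firefly luciferase coding sequence sits downstream of a multiple cloning site, so reporter output depends on whatever regulatory DNA is cloned in front of it. The plasmid is propagated in E. coli under ampicillin selection. The record lists its copy number as unknown and includes no feature table, so the individual backbone elements are not itemised here.

The insert, placed by restriction enzyme cloning, is promoter sequence from the rat (R. norvegicus) Igfbp1 gene, which encodes IGF binding protein-1. According to the record it contains the canonical insulin response sequence (IRS) of that promoter and drives the luciferase reporter. The record does not state the exact boundaries or length of the promoter fragment or the restriction sites used. The "C-terminal luciferase tag" entry reflects the downstream position of the reporter rather than a protein fusion, since the insert is a regulatory region and not a coding sequence.

After transfection into mammalian cells, luciferase activity reports transcription from the Igfbp1 promoter, so the construct can be used to follow hormone-dependent regulation acting through the insulin response sequence. The associated publication concerns differential gene regulation by the insulin and IGF-1 receptors and its link to phosphorylation of the forkhead transcription factor FKHR. This fits use of the plasmid as a reporter for insulin/IGF-1 signalling and forkhead factor activity at this promoter.
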