Addgene plasmid #12146: Igfbp1-promoter/pGL3
Depositing lab: Domenico Accili. Depositing organization: Columbia University. Publication: Differential regulation of gene expression by insulin and IGF-1 receptors correlates with phosphorylation of a single amino acid residue in the forkhead transcription factor FKHR. Nakae J, Barr V, Accili D. EMBO J. 2000 Mar 1. 19(5):989-96. 10.1093/emboj/19.5.989 PubMed 10698940.
Backbone
  Vector backbone: pGL3 basic
  Backbone manufacturer: Promega
  Backbone size w/o insert (bp): 4818
  Vector type: Mammalian Expression, Luciferase
Growth in bacteria
  Bacterial resistance: Ampicillin, 100 μg/mL
  Growth temperature: 37°C
  Growth strain: DH5alpha
  Copy number: Unknown
Gene/Insert
  Gene/Insert name: IGFBP1 promoter (alt name: Igfbp1)
  Species: R. norvegicus (rat)
  Mutation: Contains the canonical insulin response sequence (IRS) from the rat IGF binding protein-1 promoter driving a luciferase reporter
  Entrez Gene: Igfbp1 (a.k.a. IBP1, IGFBA, IGF-BP25)
  Tag / fusion protein: Luciferase (C terminal on backbone)
  Cloning method: Restriction Enzyme
  Sequencing primers: 5′ N/A
Terms and licenses: Academic/Nonprofit Terms; Industry Terms: Not Available to Industry
How to cite: Igfbp1-promoter/pGL3 was a gift from Domenico Accili (Addgene plasmid # 12146 ; http://n2t.net/addgene:12146 ; RRID:Addgene_12146)
